Addgene plasmid #133628: pET28a-MinC
Purpose: Expression vector for the Escherichia coli MinC with an N-terminal fusion of a His-tag for purification.
Depositing lab: Petra Schwille. Depositing organization: Max Planck Institute of Biochemistry. Publication: Min protein patterns emerge from rapid rebinding and membrane interaction of MinE. Loose M, Fischer-Friedrich E, Herold C, Kruse K, Schwille P. Nat Struct Mol Biol. 2011 May;18(5):577-83. doi: 10.1038/nsmb.2037. Epub 2011 Apr 24. PubMed 21516096.
Backbone
  Vector backbone: pET28a
  Backbone size w/o insert (bp): 5245
  Total vector size (bp): 6034
  Vector type: Bacterial Expression
Growth in bacteria
  Bacterial resistance: Kanamycin, 50 μg/mL
  Growth temperature: 37°C
  Growth strain: DH5alpha
  Copy number: Low Copy
Gene/Insert
  Gene/Insert name: His-MinC
  Species: E. coli
  Insert size (bp): 789
  Entrez Gene: minC (a.k.a. b1176, ECK1164, minB)
  Tag / fusion protein: His (N terminal on insert)
Resource information
  A portion of this plasmid was derived from a plasmid made by: MinC was obtained from plasmid pZH101 originally from D. RayChaudhuri.
Terms and licenses: Academic/Nonprofit Terms; Industry Terms: Not Available to Industry
How to cite: pET28a-MinC was a gift from Petra Schwille (Addgene plasmid # 133628 ; http://n2t.net/addgene:133628 ; RRID:Addgene_133628)
