[The description below was written by a language model from this plasmid's Addgene catalogue record and pLannotate feature annotations shown in this document.]
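Description:
pET28a-MinC is a bacterial expression plasmid of about 6.0 kb, built on the pET28a backbone, for producing Escherichia coli MinC with an N-terminal His-tag for affinity purification. It is maintained in E. coli under kanamycin selection through an aminoglycoside phosphotransferase (KanR) gene. It replicates from a pBR322-type ColE1 origin accompanied by the rop gene and the bom mobility region, consistent with its catalogue listing as low copy. An f1 origin is also present, which allows single-stranded DNA production. Short hits annotated as tetracycline-resistance fragments and a partial AmpR promoter are backbone remnants rather than functional markers.

The expression cassette is the standard T7lac arrangement. A T7 promoter is followed directly by a lac operator, then the T7 gene 10 ribosome binding site. The plasmid carries lacI under its own promoter, so transcription is repressed until IPTG is added in a host that supplies T7 RNA polymerase. The open reading frame begins with the vector's His-tag (annotated as a fragment of a composite tag), a thrombin cleavage site that permits tag removal, and the T7 tag leader, followed by the minC coding sequence. A second His-tag sequence lies downstream of minC before the T7 terminator. The record describes only an N-terminal tag, so this downstream sequence is presumably not translated, although the feature table does not show a stop codon explicitly.

MinC is the cell division inhibitor that antagonises FtsZ polymerisation and prevents polar Z-ring formation. The associated work concerns Min protein pattern formation, which suggests the purified protein is used for in vitro reconstitution studies. The two sequence records (depositor and sequencing-derived) differ by four nucleotides in length and in orientation but carry the same features.
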