Features (pLannotate 1.2.2; 22 found; start..end, strand, type, name):
     26..73      -  terminator     T7 terminator: transcription terminator for bacteriophage T7 RNA polymerase
     81..130     -  CDS            SET1 (fragment): solubility-enhancement tag derived from T7 phage gene 10B
    140..157     -  CDS            9xHis (fragment): 9xHis affinity tag
    167..856     -  CDS            minC: MINC_ECOLI - Experimental evidence at protein level: Swiss-Prot protein existence level 1. Cell division inhibitor that blocks the formation of polar Z ring septums. Rapidly oscillates between the poles of the cell to destabilize FtsZ filaments that have formed before they mature into polar Z rings. Prevents FtsZ polymerization. From Escherichia coli (strain K12).
    872..904     -  CDS            T7 tag (gene 10 leader): leader peptide from bacteriophage T7 gene 10 promotes efficient translation in E. coli
    908..925     -  CDS            thrombin site: thrombin recognition and cleavage site
    936..952     -  CDS            capTEV™ (fragment): composite tag for in vivo biotinylation, TEV protease cleavage, and 6xHis tagging
    971..993     -  RBS            RBS: efficient ribosome binding site from bacteriophage T7 gene 10 (Olins and Rangwala, 1989)
   1008..1032    -  protein_bind   lac operator: The lac repressor binds to the lac operator to inhibit transcription in E. coli. This inhibition can be relieved by adding lactose or isopropyl-β-D-thiogalactopyranoside (IPTG). lac repressor encoded by lacI
   1033..1051    -  promoter       T7 promoter: promoter for bacteriophage T7 RNA polymerase
   1073..1352    +  CDS            TcR (fragment): tetracycline efflux protein; tet; confers resistance to tetracycline
   1360..1437    +  promoter       lacI promoter: lacI
   1438..2520    +  CDS            lacI: lac repressor; lacI; The lac repressor binds to the lac operator to inhibit transcription in E. coli. This inhibition can be relieved by adding lactose or isopropyl-β-D-thiogalactopyranoside (IPTG).
   2533..2554    +  protein_bind   CAP binding site: CAP binding activates transcription in the presence of cAMP. E. coli catabolite activator protein
   2569..2860    +  CDS            TcR (fragment): tetracycline efflux protein; tet; confers resistance to tetracycline
   2932..3312    -  CDS            YPB1_ECOLX: Protein predicted: Swiss-Prot protein existence level 4. From Escherichia coli.
   3329..3520    +  CDS            rop: Rop protein, which maintains plasmids at low copy number; rop
   3622..3764    +  misc_feature   bom: basis of mobility region from pBR322
   3950..4538    -  rep_origin     ori: high-copy-number ColE1/pMB1/pBR322/pUC origin of replication
   4660..5475    +  CDS            KanR: aminoglycoside phosphotransferase; aph(3')-Ia; confers resistance to kanamycin in bacteria or G418 (Geneticin®) in eukaryotes
   5484..5541    -  promoter       AmpR promoter (fragment): bla
   5568..6023    -  rep_origin     f1 ori (sequence partly withheld): f1 bacteriophage origin of replication; arrow indicates direction of (+) strand synthesis
>Addgene plasmid #133628 | pET28a-MinC | depositor full sequence | sequence record 257349 | pET28a-MinC sequence 6034 bps
ATCCGGATATAGTTCCTCCTTTCAGCAAAAAACCCCTCAAGACCCGTTTAGAGGCCCCAAGGGGTTATGC
TAGTTATTGCTCAGCGGTGGCAGCAGCCAACTCAGCTTCCTTTCGGGCTTTGTTAGCAGCCGGATCTCAG
TGGTGGTGGTGGTGGTGCTCGAGTCAATTTAACGGTTGAACGGTCAAAGCGTTTTCGACTAACTGCAGTC
GCGCCGCTTTGCCATAAAATTCTGCTGGGATTTGATCACTCAGCCAGTATTCACCTGCGATGGACACCAG
TTCCGCCATCAGGTTCGTACAAAATATTTGCGTTTCCCGGTCACCACTTGCCCCTGCCAGCGCACGACCG
CGCATCATGCCATAGACATGAATGTTCCCATCGGCAATCAATTCGGCCCCAGCGCTAACGTGGCTTGTAA
CAATCAGATCACATTGTGGAGCATAAATACGCTGACCGGAACGCACCGGGGTATCTATTAAACGCGTTTT
TGTGACCGGCGTTGTATTTTGCGCTGGAGCCTGCGGTGTGGGAGCTGGACGTGGCGCTTTTTCCTTTCCT
TCCGTCAGGATAGGCAGCCCCATCTTTTCAATTTCGGCTTTAAGTTGCGCATCTTTGCAGCCACTTACGC
CAATAACCCGCAAACCGGTTGCCGAAACCGCCTTATGCATCGCTGACCAGTTTACCGGGTCTTCCAGTGC
ACTGACGTTGAGTACAACGGGGGCATGTTTTAAAAATGCGGGGGCCTGAGCGATTTTGTCTTCCAGCGCC
TGATGGATAACCTTAGGTTCTGCCTCATGCAGATGAACCACAGATAAAGTGAAGCTACTGCCTTTAAGCT
CGATTGGCGTGTTGCTGAATTCGGATCCGCGACCCATTTGCTGTCCACCAGTCATGCTAGCCATATGGCT
GCCGCGCGGCACCAGGCCGCTGCTGTGATGATGATGATGATGGCTGCTGCCCATGGTATATCTCCTTCTT
AAAGTTAAACAAAATTATTTCTAGAGGGGAATTGTTATCCGCTCACAATTCCCCTATAGTGAGTCGTATT
AATTTCGCGGGATCGAGATCTCGATCCTCTACGCCGGACGCATCGTGGCCGGCATCACCGGCGCCACAGG
TGCGGTTGCTGGCGCCTATATCGCCGACATCACCGATGGGGAAGATCGGGCTCGCCACTTCGGGCTCATG
AGCGCTTGTTTCGGCGTGGGTATGGTGGCAGGCCCCGTGGCCGGGGGACTGTTGGGCGCCATCTCCTTGC
ATGCACCATTCCTTGCGGCGGCGGTGCTCAACGGCCTCAACCTACTACTGGGCTGCTTCCTAATGCAGGA
GTCGCATAAGGGAGAGCGTCGAGATCCCGGACACCATCGAATGGCGCAAAACCTTTCGCGGTATGGCATG
ATAGCGCCCGGAAGAGAGTCAATTCAGGGTGGTGAATGTGAAACCAGTAACGTTATACGATGTCGCAGAG
TATGCCGGTGTCTCTTATCAGACCGTTTCCCGCGTGGTGAACCAGGCCAGCCACGTTTCTGCGAAAACGC
GGGAAAAAGTGGAAGCGGCGATGGCGGAGCTGAATTACATTCCCAACCGCGTGGCACAACAACTGGCGGG
CAAACAGTCGTTGCTGATTGGCGTTGCCACCTCCAGTCTGGCCCTGCACGCGCCGTCGCAAATTGTCGCG
GCGATTAAATCTCGCGCCGATCAACTGGGTGCCAGCGTGGTGGTGTCGATGGTAGAACGAAGCGGCGTCG
AAGCCTGTAAAGCGGCGGTGCACAATCTTCTCGCGCAACGCGTCAGTGGGCTGATCATTAACTATCCGCT
GGATGACCAGGATGCCATTGCTGTGGAAGCTGCCTGCACTAATGTTCCGGCGTTATTTCTTGATGTCTCT
GACCAGACACCCATCAACAGTATTATTTTCTCCCATGAAGACGGTACGCGACTGGGCGTGGAGCATCTGG
TCGCATTGGGTCACCAGCAAATCGCGCTGTTAGCGGGCCCATTAAGTTCTGTCTCGGCGCGTCTGCGTCT
GGCTGGCTGGCATAAATATCTCACTCGCAATCAAATTCAGCCGATAGCGGAACGGGAAGGCGACTGGAGT
GCCATGTCCGGTTTTCAACAAACCATGCAAATGCTGAATGAGGGCATCGTTCCCACTGCGATGCTGGTTG
CCAACGATCAGATGGCGCTGGGCGCAATGCGCGCCATTACCGAGTCCGGGCTGCGCGTTGGTGCGGATAT
CTCGGTAGTGGGATACGACGATACCGAAGACAGCTCATGTTATATCCCGCCGTTAACCACCATCAAACAG
GATTTTCGCCTGCTGGGGCAAACCAGCGTGGACCGCTTGCTGCAACTCTCTCAGGGCCAGGCGGTGAAGG
GCAATCAGCTGTTGCCCGTCTCACTGGTGAAAAGAAAAACCACCCTGGCGCCCAATACGCAAACCGCCTC
TCCCCGCGCGTTGGCCGATTCATTAATGCAGCTGGCACGACAGGTTTCCCGACTGGAAAGCGGGCAGTGA
GCGCAACGCAATTAATGTAAGTTAGCTCACTCATTAGGCACCGGGATCTCGACCGATGCCCTTGAGAGCC
TTCAACCCAGTCAGCTCCTTCCGGTGGGCGCGGGGCATGACTATCGTCGCCGCACTTATGACTGTCTTCT
TTATCATGCAACTCGTAGGACAGGTGCCGGCAGCGCTCTGGGTCATTTTCGGCGAGGACCGCTTTCGCTG
GAGCGCGACGATGATCGGCCTGTCGCTTGCGGTATTCGGAATCTTGCACGCCCTCGCTCAAGCCTTCGTC
ACTGGTCCCGCCACCAAACGTTTCGGCGAGAAGCAGGCCATTATCGCCGGCATGGCGGCCCCACGGGTGC
GCATGATCGTGCTCCTGTCGTTGAGGACCCGGCTAGGCTGGCGGGGTTGCCTTACTGGTTAGCAGAATGA
ATCACCGATACGCGAGCGAACGTGAAGCGACTGCTGCTGCAAAACGTCTGCGACCTGAGCAACAACATGA
ATGGTCTTCGGTTTCCGTGTTTCGTAAAGTCTGGAAACGCGGAAGTCAGCGCCCTGCACCATTATGTTCC
GGATCTGCATCGCAGGATGCTGCTGGCTACCCTGTGGAACACCTACATCTGTATTAACGAAGCGCTGGCA
TTGACCCTGAGTGATTTTTCTCTGGTCCCGCCGCATCCATACCGCCAGTTGTTTACCCTCACAACGTTCC
AGTAACCGGGCATGTTCATCATCAGTAACCCGTATCGTGAGCATCCTCTCTCGTTTCATCGGTATCATTA
CCCCCATGAACAGAAATCCCCCTTACACGGAGGCATCAGTGACCAAACAGGAAAAAACCGCCCTTAACAT
GGCCCGCTTTATCAGAAGCCAGACATTAACGCTTCTGGAGAAACTCAACGAGCTGGACGCGGATGAACAG
GCAGACATCTGTGAATCGCTTCACGACCACGCTGATGAGCTTTACCGCAGCTGCCTCGCGCGTTTCGGTG
ATGACGGTGAAAACCTCTGACACATGCAGCTCCCGGAGACGGTCACAGCTTGTCTGTAAGCGGATGCCGG
GAGCAGACAAGCCCGTCAGGGCGCGTCAGCGGGTGTTGGCGGGTGTCGGGGCGCAGCCATGACCCAGTCA
CGTAGCGATAGCGGAGTGTATACTGGCTTAACTATGCGGCATCAGAGCAGATTGTACTGAGAGTGCACCA
TATATGCGGTGTGAAATACCGCACAGATGCGTAAGGAGAAAATACCGCATCAGGCGCTCTTCCGCTTCCT
CGCTCACTGACTCGCTGCGCTCGGTCGTTCGGCTGCGGCGAGCGGTATCAGCTCACTCAAAGGCGGTAAT
ACGGTTATCCACAGAATCAGGGGATAACGCAGGAAAGAACATGTGAGCAAAAGGCCAGCAAAAGGCCAGG
AACCGTAAAAAGGCCGCGTTGCTGGCGTTTTTCCATAGGCTCCGCCCCCCTGACGAGCATCACAAAAATC
GACGCTCAAGTCAGAGGTGGCGAAACCCGACAGGACTATAAAGATACCAGGCGTTTCCCCCTGGAAGCTC
CCTCGTGCGCTCTCCTGTTCCGACCCTGCCGCTTACCGGATACCTGTCCGCCTTTCTCCCTTCGGGAAGC
GTGGCGCTTTCTCATAGCTCACGCTGTAGGTATCTCAGTTCGGTGTAGGTCGTTCGCTCCAAGCTGGGCT
GTGTGCACGAACCCCCCGTTCAGCCCGACCGCTGCGCCTTATCCGGTAACTATCGTCTTGAGTCCAACCC
GGTAAGACACGACTTATCGCCACTGGCAGCAGCCACTGGTAACAGGATTAGCAGAGCGAGGTATGTAGGC
GGTGCTACAGAGTTCTTGAAGTGGTGGCCTAACTACGGCTACACTAGAAGGACAGTATTTGGTATCTGCG
CTCTGCTGAAGCCAGTTACCTTCGGAAAAAGAGTTGGTAGCTCTTGATCCGGCAAACAAACCACCGCTGG
TAGCGGTGGTTTTTTTGTTTGCAAGCAGCAGATTACGCGCAGAAAAAAAGGATCTCAAGAAGATCCTTTG
ATCTTTTCTACGGGGTCTGACGCTCAGTGGAACGAAAACTCACGTTAAGGGATTTTGGTCATGAACAATA
AAACTGTCTGCTTACATAAACAGTAATACAAGGGGTGTTATGAGCCATATTCAACGGGAAACGTCTTGCT
CTAGGCCGCGATTAAATTCCAACATGGATGCTGATTTATATGGGTATAAATGGGCTCGCGATAATGTCGG
GCAATCAGGTGCGACAATCTATCGATTGTATGGGAAGCCCGATGCGCCAGAGTTGTTTCTGAAACATGGC
AAAGGTAGCGTTGCCAATGATGTTACAGATGAGATGGTCAGACTAAACTGGCTGACGGAATTTATGCCTC
TTCCGACCATCAAGCATTTTATCCGTACTCCTGATGATGCATGGTTACTCACCACTGCGATCCCCGGGAA
AACAGCATTCCAGGTATTAGAAGAATATCCTGATTCAGGTGAAAATATTGTTGATGCGCTGGCAGTGTTC
CTGCGCCGGTTGCATTCGATTCCTGTTTGTAATTGTCCTTTTAACAGCGATCGCGTATTTCGTCTCGCTC
AGGCGCAATCACGAATGAATAACGGTTTGGTTGATGCGAGTGATTTTGATGACGAGCGTAATGGCTGGCC
TGTTGAACAAGTCTGGAAAGAAATGCATAAACTTTTGCCATTCTCACCGGATTCAGTCGTCACTCATGGT
GATTTCTCACTTGATAACCTTATTTTTGACGAGGGGAAATTAATAGGTTGTATTGATGTTGGACGAGTCG
GAATCGCAGACCGATACCAGGATCTTGCCATCCTATGGAACTGCCTCGGTGAGTTTTCTCCTTCATTACA
GAAACGGCTTTTTCAAAAATATGGTATTGATAATCCTGATATGAATAAATTGCAGTTTCATTTGATGCTC
GATGAGTTTTTCTAAGAATTAATTCATGAGCGGATACATATTTGAATGTATTTAGAAAAATAAACAAATA
GGGGTTCCGCGCACATTTCCCCGAAAAGTGCCACCTGAAATTGTAAACGTTAATATTTTGTTAAAATTCG
CGTTAAATTTTTGTTAAATCAGCTCATTTTTTAACCAATAGGCCGAAATCGGCAAAATCCCTTATAAATC
AAAAGAATAGACCGAGATAGGGT
[37 nt withheld, positions 5694-5730]
AAAGAACGTGGACTCCAACGTCAAAGG
[49 nt withheld, positions 5758-5806]
T
[91 nt withheld, positions 5808-5898]
G
[124 nt withheld, positions 5900-6023]
CCCATTCGCCA
