Features (pLannotate 1.2.2; 22 found; start..end, strand, type, name):
      1..19      +  promoter       T7 promoter: promoter for bacteriophage T7 RNA polymerase
     20..44      +  protein_bind   lac operator: The lac repressor binds to the lac operator to inhibit transcription in E. coli. This inhibition can be relieved by adding lactose or isopropyl-β-D-thiogalactopyranoside (IPTG). lac repressor encoded by lacI
     59..81      +  RBS            RBS: efficient ribosome binding site from bacteriophage T7 gene 10 (Olins and Rangwala, 1989)
    100..116     +  CDS            capTEV™ (fragment): composite tag for in vivo biotinylation, TEV protease cleavage, and 6xHis tagging
    127..144     +  CDS            thrombin site: thrombin recognition and cleavage site
    148..180     +  CDS            T7 tag (gene 10 leader): leader peptide from bacteriophage T7 gene 10 promotes efficient translation in E. coli
    196..885     +  CDS            minC: MINC_ECOLI - Experimental evidence at protein level: Swiss-Prot protein existence level 1. Cell division inhibitor that blocks the formation of polar Z ring septums. Rapidly oscillates between the poles of the cell to destabilize FtsZ filaments that have formed before they mature into polar Z rings. Prevents FtsZ polymerization. From Escherichia coli (strain K12).
    895..912     +  CDS            9xHis (fragment): 9xHis affinity tag
    922..971     +  CDS            SET1 (fragment): solubility-enhancement tag derived from T7 phage gene 10B
    979..1026    +  terminator     T7 terminator: transcription terminator for bacteriophage T7 RNA polymerase
   1063..1491    +  rep_origin     f1 ori (sequence partly withheld): f1 bacteriophage origin of replication; arrow indicates direction of (+) strand synthesis
   1544..1601    +  promoter       AmpR promoter (fragment): bla
   1610..2425    -  CDS            KanR: aminoglycoside phosphotransferase; aph(3')-Ia; confers resistance to kanamycin in bacteria or G418 (Geneticin®) in eukaryotes
   2547..3135    +  rep_origin     ori: high-copy-number ColE1/pMB1/pBR322/pUC origin of replication
   3321..3460    -  misc_feature   bom: basis of mobility region from pBR322
   3562..3753    -  CDS            rop: Rop protein, which maintains plasmids at low copy number; rop
   3770..4150    +  CDS            YPB1_ECOLX: Protein predicted: Swiss-Prot protein existence level 4. From Escherichia coli.
   4222..4513    -  CDS            TcR (fragment): tetracycline efflux protein; tet; confers resistance to tetracycline
   4528..4549    -  protein_bind   CAP binding site: CAP binding activates transcription in the presence of cAMP. E. coli catabolite activator protein
   4562..5644    -  CDS            lacI: lac repressor; lacI; The lac repressor binds to the lac operator to inhibit transcription in E. coli. This inhibition can be relieved by adding lactose or isopropyl-β-D-thiogalactopyranoside (IPTG).
   5645..5722    -  promoter       lacI promoter: lacI
   5730..6009    -  CDS            TcR (fragment): tetracycline efflux protein; tet; confers resistance to tetracycline
>Addgene plasmid #133628 | pET28a-MinC | addgene full sequence | sequence record 271467 | Addgene NGS Result
TAATACGACTCACTATAGGGGAATTGTGAGCGGATAACAATTCCCCTCTAGAAATAATTTTGTTTAACTT
TAAGAAGGAGATATACCATGGGCAGCAGCCATCATCATCATCATCACAGCAGCGGCCTGGTGCCGCGCGG
CAGCCATATGGCTAGCATGACTGGTGGACAGCAAATGGGTCGCGGATCCGAATTCAGCAACACGCCAATC
GAGCTTAAAGGCAGTAGCTTCACTTTATCTGTGGTTCATCTGCATGAGGCAGAACCTAAGGTTATCCATC
AGGCGCTGGAAGACAAAATCGCTCAGGCCCCCGCATTTTTAAAACATGCCCCCGTTGTACTCAACGTCAG
TGCACTGGAAGACCCGGTAAACTGGTCAGCGATGCATAAGGCGGTTTCGGCAACCGGTTTGCGGGTTATT
GGCGTAAGTGGCTGCAAAGATGCGCAACTTAAAGCCGAAATTGAAAAGATGGGGCTGCCTATCCTGACGG
AAGGAAAGGAAAAAGCGCCACGTCCAGCTCCCACACCGCAGGCTCCAGCGCAAAATACAACGCCGGTCAC
AAAAACGCGTTTAATAGATACCCCGGTGCGTTCCGGTCAGCGTATTTATGCTCCACAATGTGATCTGATT
GTTACAAGCCACGTTAGCGCTGGGGCCGAATTGATTGCCGATGGGAACATTCATGTCTATGGCATGATGC
GCGGTCGTGCGCTGGCAGGGGCAAGTGGTGACCGGGAAACGCAAATATTTTGTACGAACCTGATGGCGGA
ACTGGTGTCCATCGCAGGTGAATACTGGCTGAGTGATCAAATCCCAGCAGAATTTTATGGCAAAGCGGCG
CGACTGCAGTTAGTCGAAAACGCTTTGACCGTTCAACCGTTAAATTGAGTCGAGCACCACCACCACCACC
ACTGAGATCCGGCTGCTAACAAAGCCCGAAAGGAAGCTGAGTTGGCTGCTGCCACCGCTGAGCAATAACT
AGCATAACCCCTTGGGGCCTCTAAACGGGTCTTGAGGGGTTTTTTGCTGAAAGGAGGAACTATATCCGGA
TTGGCGAATGGG
[124 nt withheld, positions 1063-1186]
C
[91 nt withheld, positions 1188-1278]
A
[49 nt withheld, positions 1280-1328]
CCTTTGACGTTGGAGTCCACGTTCTTT
[37 nt withheld, positions 1356-1392]
ACCCTATCTCGGTCTATTCTTTTGATTTATAAGGGATTTTGCCGATTTCGGCCTATTGGTTAAAAAATGA
GCTGATTTAACAAAAATTTAACGCGAATTTTAACAAAATATTAACGCTTACAATTTAGGTGGCACTTTTC
GGGGAAATGTGCGCGGAACCCCTATTTGTTTATTTTTCTAAATACATTCAAATATGTATCCGCTCATGAA
TTAATTCTTAGAAAAACTCATCGAGCATCAAATGAAACTGCAATTTATTCATATCAGGATTATCAATACC
ATATTTTTGAAAAAGCCGTTTCTGTAATGAAGGAGAAAACTCACCGAGGCAGTTCCATAGGATGGCAAGA
TCCTGGTATCGGTCTGCGATTCCGACTCGTCCAACATCAATACAACCTATTAATTTCCCCTCGTCAAAAA
TAAGGTTATCAAGTGAGAAATCACCATGAGTGACGACTGAATCCGGTGAGAATGGCAAAAGTTTATGCAT
TTCTTTCCAGACTTGTTCAACAGGCCAGCCATTACGCTCGTCATCAAAATCACTCGCATCAACCAAACCG
TTATTCATTCGTGATTGCGCCTGAGCGAGACGAAATACGCGATCGCTGTTAAAAGGACAATTACAAACAG
GAATCGAATGCAACCGGCGCAGGAACACTGCCAGCGCATCAACAATATTTTCACCTGAATCAGGATATTC
TTCTAATACCTGGAATGCTGTTTTCCCGGGGATCGCAGTGGTGAGTAACCATGCATCATCAGGAGTACGG
ATAAAATGCTTGATGGTCGGAAGAGGCATAAATTCCGTCAGCCAGTTTAGTCTGACCATCTCATCTGTAA
CATCATTGGCAACGCTACCTTTGCCATGTTTCAGAAACAACTCTGGCGCATCGGGCTTCCCATACAATCG
ATAGATTGTCGCACCTGATTGCCCGACATTATCGCGAGCCCATTTATACCCATATAAATCAGCATCCATG
TTGGAATTTAATCGCGGCCTAGAGCAAGACGTTTCCCGTTGAATATGGCTCATAACACCCCTTGTATTAC
TGTTTATGTAAGCAGACAGTTTTATTGTTCATGACCAAAATCCCTTAACGTGAGTTTTCGTTCCACTGAG
CGTCAGACCCCGTAGAAAAGATCAAAGGATCTTCTTGAGATCCTTTTTTTCTGCGCGTAATCTGCTGCTT
GCAAACAAAAAAACCACCGCTACCAGCGGTGGTTTGTTTGCCGGATCAAGAGCTACCAACTCTTTTTCCG
AAGGTAACTGGCTTCAGCAGAGCGCAGATACCAAATACTGTCCTTCTAGTGTAGCCGTAGTTAGGCCACC
ACTTCAAGAACTCTGTAGCACCGCCTACATACCTCGCTCTGCTAATCCTGTTACCAGTGGCTGCTGCCAG
TGGCGATAAGTCGTGTCTTACCGGGTTGGACTCAAGACGATAGTTACCGGATAAGGCGCAGCGGTCGGGC
TGAACGGGGGGTTCGTGCACACAGCCCAGCTTGGAGCGAACGACCTACACCGAACTGAGATACCTACAGC
GTGAGCTATGAGAAAGCGCCACGCTTCCCGAAGGGAGAAAGGCGGACAGGTATCCGGTAAGCGGCAGGGT
CGGAACAGGAGAGCGCACGAGGGAGCTTCCAGGGGGAAACGCCTGGTATCTTTATAGTCCTGTCGGGTTT
CGCCACCTCTGACTTGAGCGTCGATTTTTGTGATGCTCGTCAGGGGGGCGGAGCCTATGGAAAAACGCCA
GCAACGCGGCCTTTTTACGGTTCCTGGCCTTTTGCTGGCCTTTTGCTCACATGTTCTTTCCTGCGTTATC
CCCTGATTCTGTGGATAACCGTATTACCGCCTTTGAGTGAGCTGATACCGCTCGCCGCAGCCGAACGACC
GAGCGCAGCGAGTCAGTGAGCGAGGAAGCGGAAGAGCGCCTGATGCGGTATTTTCTCCTTACGCATCTGT
GCGGTATTTCACACCGCAATGGTGCACTCTCAGTACAATCTGCTCTGATGCCGCATAGTTAAGCCAGTAT
ACACTCCGCTATCGCTACGTGACTGGGTCATGGCTGCGCCCCGACACCCGCCAACACCCGCTGACGCGCC
CTGACGGGCTTGTCTGCTCCCGGCATCCGCTTACAGACAAGCTGTGACCGTCTCCGGGAGCTGCATGTGT
CAGAGGTTTTCACCGTCATCACCGAAACGCGCGAGGCAGCTGCGGTAAAGCTCATCAGCGTGGTCGTGAA
GCGATTCACAGATGTCTGCCTGTTCATCCGCGTCCAGCTCGTTGAGTTTCTCCAGAAGCGTTAATGTCTG
GCTTCTGATAAAGCGGGCCATGTTAAGGGCGGTTTTTTCCTGTTTGGTCACTGATGCCTCCGTGTAAGGG
GGATTTCTGTTCATGGGGGTAATGATACCGATGAAACGAGAGAGGATGCTCACGATACGGGTTACTGATG
ATGAACATGCCCGGTTACTGGAACGTTGTGAGGGTAAACAACTGGCGGTATGGATGCGGCGGGACCAGAG
AAAAATCACTCAGGGTCAATGCCAGCGCTTCGTTAATACAGATGTAGGTGTTCCACAGGGTAGCCAGCAG
CATCCTGCGATGCAGATCCGGAACATAATGGTGCAGGGCGCTGACTTCCGCGTTTCCAGACTTTACGAAA
CACGGAAACCGAAGACCATTCATGTTGTTGCTCAGGTCGCAGACGTTTTGCAGCAGCAGTCGCTTCACGT
TCGCTCGCGTATCGGTGATTCATTCTGCTAACCAGTAAGGCAACCCCGCCAGCCTAGCCGGGTCCTCAAC
GACAGGAGCACGATCATGCGCACCCGTGGGGCCGCCATGCCGGCGATAATGGCCTGCTTCTCGCCGAAAC
GTTTGGTGGCGGGACCAGTGACGAAGGCTTGAGCGAGGGCGTGCAAGATTCCGAATACCGCAAGCGACAG
GCCGATCATCGTCGCGCTCCAGCGAAAGCGGTCCTCGCCGAAAATGACCCAGAGCGCTGCCGGCACCTGT
CCTACGAGTTGCATGATAAAGAAGACAGTCATAAGTGCGGCGACGATAGTCATGCCCCGCGCCCACCGGA
AGGAGCTGACTGGGTTGAAGGCTCTCAAGGGCATCGGTCGAGATCCCGGTGCCTAATGAGTGAGCTAACT
TACATTAATTGCGTTGCGCTCACTGCCCGCTTTCCAGTCGGGAAACCTGTCGTGCCAGCTGCATTAATGA
ATCGGCCAACGCGCGGGGAGAGGCGGTTTGCGTATTGGGCGCCAGGGTGGTTTTTCTTTTCACCAGTGAG
ACGGGCAACAGCTGATTGCCCTTCACCGCCTGGCCCTGAGAGAGTTGCAGCAAGCGGTCCACGCTGGTTT
GCCCCAGCAGGCGAAAATCCTGTTTGATGGTGGTTAACGGCGGGATATAACATGAGCTGTCTTCGGTATC
GTCGTATCCCACTACCGAGATATCCGCACCAACGCGCAGCCCGGACTCGGTAATGGCGCGCATTGCGCCC
AGCGCCATCTGATCGTTGGCAACCAGCATCGCAGTGGGAACGATGCCCTCATTCAGCATTTGCATGGTTT
GTTGAAAACCGGACATGGCACTCCAGTCGCCTTCCCGTTCCGCTATCGGCTGAATTTGATTGCGAGTGAG
ATATTTATGCCAGCCAGCCAGACGCAGACGCGCCGAGACAGAACTTAATGGGCCCGCTAACAGCGCGATT
TGCTGGTGACCCAATGCGACCAGATGCTCCACGCCCAGTCGCGTACCGTCTTCATGGGAGAAAATAATAC
TGTTGATGGGTGTCTGGTCAGAGACATCAAGAAATAACGCCGGAACATTAGTGCAGGCAGCTTCCACAGC
AATGGCATCCTGGTCATCCAGCGGATAGTTAATGATCAGCCCACTGACGCGTTGCGCGAGAAGATTGTGC
ACCGCCGCTTTACAGGCTTCGACGCCGCTTCGTTCTACCATCGACACCACCACGCTGGCACCCAGTTGAT
CGGCGCGAGATTTAATCGCCGCGACAATTTGCGACGGCGCGTGCAGGGCCAGACTGGAGGTGGCAACGCC
AATCAGCAACGACTGTTTGCCCGCCAGTTGTTGTGCCACGCGGTTGGGAATGTAATTCAGCTCCGCCATC
GCCGCTTCCACTTTTTCCCGCGTTTTCGCAGAAACGTGGCTGGCCTGGTTCACCACGCGGGAAACGGTCT
GATAAGAGACACCGGCATACTCTGCGACATCGTATAACGTTACTGGTTTCACATTCACCACCCTGAATTG
ACTCTCTTCCGGGCGCTATCATGCCATACCGCGAAAGGTTTTGCGCCATTCGATGGTGTCCGGGATCTCG
ACGCTCTCCCTTATGCGACTCCTGCATTAGGAAGCAGCCCAGTAGTAGGTTGAGGCCGTTGAGCACCGCC
GCCGCAAGGAATGGTGCATGCAAGGAGATGGCGCCCAACAGTCCCCCGGCCACGGGGCCTGCCACCATAC
CCACGCCGAAACAAGCGCTCATGAGCCCGAAGTGGCGAGCCCGATCTTCCCCATCGGTGATGTCGGCGAT
ATAGGCGCCAGCAACCGCACCTGTGGCGCCGGTGATGCCGGCCACGATGCGTCCGGCGTAGAGGATCGAG
ATCTCGATCCCGCGAAAT
